>Addgene plasmid #11817 | pcDNA3-Casp8 | addgene full sequence | sequence record 220149 | Addgene NGS Result
TCGACGGATCGGGAGATCTCCCGATCCCCTATGGTGCACTCTCAGTACAATCTGCTCTGATGCCGCATAG
TTAAGCCAGTATCTGCTCCCTGCTTGTGTGTTGGAGGTCGCTGAGTAGTGCGCGAGCAAAATTTAAGCTA
CAACAAGGCAAGGCTTGACCGACAATTGCATGAAGAATCTGCTTAGGGTTAGGCGTTTTGCGCTGCTTCG
CGATGTACGGGCCAGATATACGCGTTGACATTGATTATTGACTAGTTATTAATAGTAATCAATTACGGGG
TCATTAGTTCATAGCCCATATATGGAGTTCCGCGTTACATAACTTACGGTAAATGGCCCGCCTGGCTGAC
CGCCCAACGACCCCCGCCCATTGACGTCAATAATGACGTATGTTCCCATAGTAACGCCAATAGGGACTTT
CCATTGACGTCAATGGGTGGAGTATTTACGGTAAACTGCCCACTTGGCAGTACATCAAGTGTATCATATG
CCAAGTACGCCCCCTATTGACGTCAATGACGGTAAATGGCCCGCCTGGCATTATGCCCAGTACATGACCT
TATGGGACTTTCCTACTTGGCAGTACATCTACGTATTAGTCATCGCTATTACCATGGTGATGCGGTTTTG
GCAGTACATCAATGGGCGTGGATAGCGGTTTGACTCACGGGGATTTCCAAGTCTCCACCCCATTGACGTC
AATGGGAGTTTGTTTTGGCACCAAAATCAACGGGACTTTCCAAAATGTCGTAACAACTCCGCCCCATTGA
CGCAAATGGGCGGTAGGCGTGTACGGTGGGAGGTCTATATAAGCAGAGCTCTCTGGCTAACTAGAGAACC
CACTGCTTACTGGCTTATCGAAATTAATACGACTCACTATAGGGAGACCCAAGCTACCGGTACCATGGAC
TTCAGCAGAAATCTTTATGATATTGGGGAACAACTGGACAGTGAAGATCTGGCCTCCCTCAAGTTCCTGA
GCCTGGACTACATTCCGCAAAGGAAGCAAGAACCCATCAAGGATGCCTTGATGTTATTCCAGAGACTCCA
GGAAAAGAGAATGTTGGAGGAAAGCAATCTGTCCTTCCTGAAGGAGCTGCTCTTCCGAATTAATAGACTG
GATTTGCTGATTACCTACCTAAACACTAGAAAGGAGGAGATGGAAAGGGAACTTCAGACACCAGGCAGGG
CTCAAATTTCTGCCTACAGGGTCATGCTCTATCAGATTTCAGAAGAAGTGAGCAGATCAGAATTGAGGTC
TTTTAAGTTTCTTTTGCAAGAGGAAATCTCCAAATGCAAACTGGATGATGACATGAACCTGCTGGATATT
TTCATAGAGATGGAGAAGAGGGTCATCCTGGGAGAAGGAAAGTTGGACATCCTGAAAAGAGTCTGTGCCC
AAATCAACAAGAGCCTGCTGAAGATAATCAACGACTATGAAGAATTCAGCAAAGAGAGAAGCAGCAGCCT
TGAAGGAAGTCCTGATGAATTTTCAAATGGGGAGGAGTTGTGTGGGGTAATGACAATCTCGGACTCTCCA
AGAGAACAGGATAGTGAATCACAGACTTTGGACAAAGTTTACCAAATGAAAAGCAAACCTCGGGGATACT
GTCTGATCATCAACAATCACAATTTTGCAAAAGCACGGGAGAAAGTGCCCAAACTTCACAGCATTAGGGA
CAGGAATGGAACACACTTGGATGCAGGGGCTTTGACCACGACCTTTGAAGAGCTTCATTTTGAGATCAAG
CCCCACGATGACTGCACAGTAGAGCAAATCTATGAGATTTTGAAAATCTACCAACTCATGGACCACAGTA
ACATGGACTGCTTCATCTGCTGTATCCTCTCCCATGGAGACAAGGGCATCATCTATGGCACTGATGGACA
GGAGGCCCCCATCTATGAGCTGACATCTCAGTTCACTGGTTTGAAGTGCCCTTCCCTTGCTGGAAAACCC
AAAGTGTTTTTTATTCAGGCTTGTCAGGGGGATAACTACCAGAAAGGTATACCTGTTGAGACTGATTCAG
AGGAGCAACCCTATTTAGAAATGGATTTATCATCACCTCAAACGAGATATATCCCGGATGAGGCTGACTT
TCTGCTGGGGATGGCCACTGTGAATAACTGTGTTTCCTACCGAAACCCTGCAGAGGGAACCTGGTACATC
CAGTCACTTTGCCAGAGCCTGAGAGAGCGATGTCCTCGAGGCGATGATATTCTCACCATCCTGACTGAAG
TGAACTATGAAGTAAGCAACAAGGATGACAAGAAAAACATGGGGAAACAGATGCCTCAGCCTACTTTCAC
ACTAAGAAAAAAACTTGTCTTCCCTTCTGATTAAGGATCCAAGCTTCTAGAGACTACAAAGACGATGACG
ACAAGTGACTAGAGGGCCCTATTCTATAGTGTCACCTAAATGCTAGAGCTCGCTGATCAGCCTCGACTGT
GCCTTCTAGTTGCCAGCCATCTGTTGTTTGCCCCTCCCCCGTGCCTTCCTTGACCCTGGAAGGTGCCACT
CCCACTGTCCTTTCCTAATAAAATGAGGAAATTGCATCGCATTGTCTGAGTAGGTGTCATTCTATTCTGG
GGGGTGGGGTGGGGCAGGACAGCAAGGGGGAGGATTGGGAAGACAATAGCAGGCATGCTGGGGATGCGGT
GGGCTCTATGGCTTCTGAGGCGGAAAGAACCAGCTGGGGCTCTAGGGGGTATCCCC
[124 nt withheld, positions 2717-2840]
C
[91 nt withheld, positions 2842-2932]
A
[49 nt withheld, positions 2934-2982]
CCTTTGACGTTGGAGTCCACGTTCTTT
[37 nt withheld, positions 3010-3046]
ACCCTATCTCGGTCTATTCTTTTGATTTATAAGGGATTTTGCCGATTTCGGCCTATTGGTTAAAAAATGA
GCTGATTTAACAAAAATTTAACGCGAATTAATTCTGTGGAATGTGTGTCAGTTAGGGTGTGGAAAGTCCC
CAGGCTCCCCAGCAGGCAGAAGTATGCAAAGCATGCATCTCAATTAGTCAGCAACCAGGTGTGGAAAGTC
CCCAGGCTCCCCAGCAGGCAGAAGTATGCAAAGCATGCATCTCAATTAGTCAGCAACCATAGTCCCGCCC
CTAACTCCGCCCATCCCGCCCCTAACTCCGCCCAGTTCCGCCCATTCTCCGCCCCATGGCTGACTAATTT
TTTTTATTTATGCAGAGGCCGAGGCCGCCTCTGCCTCTGAGCTATTCCAGAAGTAGTGAGGAGGCTTTTT
TGGAGGCCTAGGCTTTTGCAAAAAGCTCCCGGGAGCTTGTATATCCATTTTCGGATCTGATCAAGAGACA
GGATGAGGATCGTTTCGCATGATTGAACAAGATGGATTGCACGCAGGTTCTCCGGCCGCTTGGGTGGAGA
GGCTATTCGGCTATGACTGGGCACAACAGACAATCGGCTGCTCTGATGCCGCCGTGTTCCGGCTGTCAGC
GCAGGGGCGCCCGGTTCTTTTTGTCAAGACCGACCTGTCCGGTGCCCTGAATGAACTGCAGGACGAGGCA
GCGCGGCTATCGTGGCTGGCCACGACGGGCGTTCCTTGCGCAGCTGTGCTCGACGTTGTCACTGAAGCGG
GAAGGGACTGGCTGCTATTGGGCGAAGTGCCGGGGCAGGATCTCCTGTCATCTCACCTTGCTCCTGCCGA
GAAAGTATCCATCATGGCTGATGCAATGCGGCGGCTGCATACGCTTGATCCGGCTACCTGCCCATTCGAC
CACCAAGCGAAACATCGCATCGAGCGAGCACGTACTCGGATGGAAGCCGGTCTTGTCGATCAGGATGATC
TGGACGAAGAGCATCAGGGGCTCGCGCCAGCCGAACTGTTCGCCAGGCTCAAGGCGCGCATGCCCGACGG
CGAGGATCTCGTCGTGACCCATGGCGATGCCTGCTTGCCGAATATCATGGTGGAAAATGGCCGCTTTTCT
GGATTCATCGACTGTGGCCGGCTGGGTGTGGCGGACCGCTATCAGGACATAGCGTTGGCTACCCGTGATA
TTGCTGAAGAGCTTGGCGGCGAATGGGCTGACCGCTTCCTCGTGCTTTACGGTATCGCCGCTCCCGATTC
GCAGCGCATCGCCTTCTATCGCCTTCTTGACGAGTTCTTCTGAGCGGGACTCTGGGGTTCGAAATGACCG
ACCAAGCGACGCCCAACCTGCCATCACGAGATTTCGATTCCACCGCCGCCTTCTATGAAAGGTTGGGCTT
CGGAATCGTTTTCCGGGACGCCGGCTGGATGATCCTCCAGCGCGGGGATCTCATGCTGGAGTTCTTCGCC
CACCCCAACTTGTTTATTGCAGCTTATAATGGTTACAAATAAAGCAATAGCATCACAAATTTCACAAATA
AAGCATTTTTTTCACTGCATTCTAGTTGTGGTTTGTCCAAACTCATCAATGTATCTTATCATGTCTGTAT
ACCGTCGACCTCTAGCTAGAGCTTGGCGTAATCATGGTCATAGCTGTTTCCTGTGTGAAATTGTTATCCG
CTCACAATTCCACACAACATACGAGCCGGAAGCATAAAGTGTAAAGCCTGGGGTGCCTAATGAGTGAGCT
AACTCACATTAATTGCGTTGCGCTCACTGCCCGCTTTCCAGTCGGGAAACCTGTCGTGCCAGCTGCATTA
ATGAATCGGCCAACGCGCGGGGAGAGGCGGTTTGCGTATTGGGCGCTCTTCCGCTTCCTCGCTCACTGAC
TCGCTGCGCTCGGTCGTTCGGCTGCGGCGAGCGGTATCAGCTCACTCAAAGGCGGTAATACGGTTATCCA
CAGAATCAGGGGATAACGCAGGAAAGAACATGTGAGCAAAAGGCCAGCAAAAGGCCAGGAACCGTAAAAA
GGCCGCGTTGCTGGCGTTTTTCCATAGGCTCCGCCCCCCTGACGAGCATCACAAAAATCGACGCTCAAGT
CAGAGGTGGCGAAACCCGACAGGACTATAAAGATACCAGGCGTTTCCCCCTGGAAGCTCCCTCGTGCGCT
CTCCTGTTCCGACCCTGCCGCTTACCGGATACCTGTCCGCCTTTCTCCCTTCGGGAAGCGTGGCGCTTTC
TCATAGCTCACGCTGTAGGTATCTCAGTTCGGTGTAGGTCGTTCGCTCCAAGCTGGGCTGTGTGCACGAA
CCCCCCGTTCAGCCCGACCGCTGCGCCTTATCCGGTAACTATCGTCTTGAGTCCAACCCGGTAAGACACG
ACTTATCGCCACTGGCAGCAGCCACTGGTAACAGGATTAGCAGAGCGAGGTATGTAGGCGGTGCTACAGA
GTTCTTGAAGTGGTGGCCTAACTACGGCTACACTAGAAGAACAGTATTTGGTATCTGCGCTCTGCTGAAG
CCAGTTACCTTCGGAAAAAGAGTTGGTAGCTCTTGATCCGGCAAACAAACCACCGCTGGTAGCGGTGGTT
TTTTTGTTTGCAAGCAGCAGATTACGCGCAGAAAAAAAGGATCTCAAGAAGATCCTTTGATCTTTTCTAC
GGGGTCTGACGCTCAGTGGAACGAAAACTCACGTTAAGGGATTTTGGTCATGAGATTATCAAAAAGGATC
TTCACCTAGATCCTTTTAAATTAAAAATGAAGTTTTAAATCAATCTAAAGTATATATGAGTAAACTTGGT
CTGACAGTTACCAATGCTTAATCAGTGAGGCACCTATCTCAGCGATCTGTCTATTTCGTTCATCCATAGT
TGCCTGACTCCCCGTCGTGTAGATAACTACGATACGGGAGGGCTTACCATCTGGCCCCAGTGCTGCAATG
ATACCGCGAGACCCACGCTCACCGGCTCCAGATTTATCAGCAATAAACCAGCCAGCCGGAAGGGCCGAGC
GCAGAAGTGGTCCTGCAACTTTATCCGCCTCCATCCAGTCTATTAATTGTTGCCGGGAAGCTAGAGTAAG
TAGTTCGCCAGTTAATAGTTTGCGCAACGTTGTTGCCATTGCTACAGGCATCGTGGTGTCACGCTCGTCG
TTTGGTATGGCTTCATTCAGCTCCGGTTCCCAACGATCAAGGCGAGTTACATGATCCCCCATGTTGTGCA
AAAAAGCGGTTAGCTCCTTCGGTCCTCCGATCGTTGTCAGAAGTAAGTTGGCCGCAGTGTTATCACTCAT
GGTTATGGCAGCACTGCATAATTCTCTTACTGTCATGCCATCCGTAAGATGCTTTTCTGTGACTGGTGAG
TACTCAACCAAGTCATTCTGAGAATAGTGTATGCGGCGACCGAGTTGCTCTTGCCCGGCGTCAATACGGG
ATAATACCGCGCCACATAGCAGAACTTTAAAAGTGCTCATCATTGGAAAACGTTCTTCGGGGCGAAAACT
CTCAAGGATCTTACCGCTGTTGAGATCCAGTTCGATGTAACCCACTCGTGCACCCAACTGATCTTCAGCA
TCTTTTACTTTCACCAGCGTTTCTGGGTGAGCAAAAACAGGAAGGCAAAATGCCGCAAAAAAGGGAATAA
GGGCGACACGGAAATGTTGAATACTCATACTCTTCCTTTTTCAATATTATTGAAGCATTTATCAGGGTTA
TTGTCTCATGAGCGGATACATATTTGAATGTATTTAGAAAAATAAACAAATAGGGGTTCCGCGCACATTT
CCCCGAAAAGTGCCACCTGACG
Features (pLannotate 1.2.2; 21 found; start..end, strand, type, name):
     30..82      -  misc_feature   bom (fragment): basis of mobility region from pBR322
    237..616     +  enhancer       CMV enhancer: human cytomegalovirus immediate early enhancer
    617..820     +  promoter       CMV promoter: human cytomegalovirus (CMV) immediate early promoter
    816..849     +  LTR            5' LTR (truncated) (fragment): truncated 5' long terminal repeat (LTR) from HIV-1
    865..883     +  promoter       T7 promoter: promoter for bacteriophage T7 RNA polymerase
    905..2341    +  CDS            CASP8: CASP8_HUMAN - Also known as MCH5 From Homo sapiens (Human).
   2403..2421    -  promoter       SP6 promoter: promoter for bacteriophage SP6 RNA polymerase
   2447..2671    +  polyA_signal   bGH poly(A) signal: bovine growth hormone polyadenylation signal
   2675..2696    +  promoter       SV40 promoter (fragment): SV40 enhancer and early promoter
   2717..3145    +  rep_origin     f1 ori (sequence partly withheld): f1 bacteriophage origin of replication; arrow indicates direction of (+) strand synthesis
   3159..3488    +  promoter       SV40 promoter: SV40 enhancer and early promoter
   3555..4346    +  CDS            neo: KKA2_KLEPN - Also known as kan, nptII. Experimental evidence at protein level: Swiss-Prot protein existence level 1. Resistance to kanamycin, neomycin, paromomycin, ribostamycin, butirosin and gentamicin B. From Klebsiella pneumoniae.
   4370..4528    +  CDS            ble (fragment): BLE_KLEPN - Experimental evidence at protein level: Swiss-Prot protein existence level 1. Binding protein with a strong affinity to the bleomycin family of antibiotics. Binds to CL990; an antimitotic-antibiotic compound. From Klebsiella pneumoniae.
   4523..4644    +  polyA_signal   SV40 poly(A) signal: SV40 polyadenylation signal
   4717..4733    -  protein_bind   lac operator: The lac repressor binds to the lac operator to inhibit transcription in E. coli. This inhibition can be relieved by adding lactose or isopropyl-β-D-thiogalactopyranoside (IPTG). lac repressor encoded by lacI
   4741..4771    -  promoter       lac promoter: promoter for the E. coli lac operon
   4786..4807    -  protein_bind   CAP binding site: CAP binding activates transcription in the presence of cAMP. E. coli catabolite activator protein
   4820..4912    -  CDS            lacI (fragment): lac repressor; lacI; The lac repressor binds to the lac operator to inhibit transcription in E. coli. This inhibition can be relieved by adding lactose or isopropyl-β-D-thiogalactopyranoside (IPTG).
   5095..5683    -  rep_origin     ori: high-copy-number ColE1/pMB1/pBR322/pUC origin of replication
   5854..6714    -  CDS            AmpR: β-lactamase; bla; confers resistance to ampicillin, carbenicillin, and related antibiotics
   6715..6819    -  promoter       AmpR promoter: bla
