[The description below was written by a language model from this plasmid's Addgene catalogue record and pLannotate feature annotations shown in this document.]
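Description:
pcDNA3-Casp8 is a mammalian expression plasmid built on the Invitrogen pcDNA3 backbone and carrying the human caspase-8 (CASP8, also known as FLICE, MACH or MCH5) coding sequence. The insert, catalogued at about 1.55 kb, was placed between the KpnI and BamHI sites of the polylinker, both of which remain intact. In the 6,848-nt sequenced record, the annotated CASP8 open reading frame sits directly downstream of the human cytomegalovirus immediate-early enhancer and promoter and upstream of the bovine growth hormone polyadenylation signal, giving strong constitutive transcription in transfected mammalian cells. The insert is flanked by T7 and SP6 phage promoters, with T7 in the sense orientation, so it could also be used for in vitro transcription. No epitope tag or reporter is annotated or listed in the record.

For propagation in E. coli, the plasmid has a high-copy ColE1/pUC-type origin and a β-lactamase gene with its own promoter, conferring ampicillin resistance. An f1 origin allows production of single-stranded DNA. A second mammalian cassette, consisting of the SV40 enhancer/early promoter, the neomycin phosphotransferase gene and the SV40 poly(A) signal, permits G418 selection of stably transfected cells. Several short annotated fragments (an HIV-1 LTR piece, a ble fragment, lac regulatory elements, a lacI fragment and a bom fragment) are most likely backbone remnants or chance similarity matches from automated annotation rather than functional parts. The associated publication concerns the biochemical characterisation of caspases-3, -6, -7 and -8, so the construct fits with studies of this apoptotic initiator protease. The record does not otherwise state a specific application.
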