Addgene plasmid #11817: pcDNA3-Casp8
Depositing lab: Guy Salvesen. Publication: Biochemical characteristics of caspases-3, -6, -7, and -8. Stennicke HR, Salvesen GS. J Biol Chem. 1997 Oct 10. 272(41):25719-23. 10.1074/jbc.272.41.25719 PubMed 9325297.
Backbone
  Vector backbone: pcDNA3
  Backbone manufacturer: Invitrogen
  Backbone size w/o insert (bp): 5446
  Vector type: Mammalian Expression
  Selectable markers: Neomycin (select with G418)
Growth in bacteria
  Bacterial resistance: Ampicillin, 100 μg/mL
  Growth temperature: 37°C
  Growth strain: DH5alpha
  Copy number: High Copy
Gene/Insert
  Gene/Insert name: Caspase 8
  Species: H. sapiens (human)
  Insert size (bp): 1550
  Entrez Gene: CASP8 (a.k.a. ALPS2B, CAP4, Casp-8, FLICE, MACH, MCH5)
  Cloning method: Restriction Enzyme; 5′ cloning site KpnI (not destroyed); 3′ cloning site BamHI (not destroyed)
  Sequencing primers: 5′ CMV-F; 3′ BGH-rev
Terms and licenses: Academic/Nonprofit Terms; Industry Terms: Not Available to Industry
How to cite: pcDNA3-Casp8 was a gift from Guy Salvesen (Addgene plasmid # 11817 ; http://n2t.net/addgene:11817 ; RRID:Addgene_11817)
