>Addgene plasmid #11817 | pcDNA3-Casp8 | depositor partial sequence | sequence record 7072 | Author sequence
GCTTATCGAAATTAATACGACTCACTATAGGGAGACCCAAGCTTGGTACCATGGACTTCAGCAGAAATCT
TTATGATATTGGGGAACAACTGGACAGTGAAGATCTGGCCTCCCTCAAGTTCCTGAGCCTGGACTACATT
CCGCAAAGGAAGCAAGAACCCATCAAGGATGCCTTGATGTTATTCCAGAGACTCCAGGAAAAGAGAATGT
TGGAGGAAAGCAATCTGTCCTTCCTGAAGGAGCTGCTCTTCCGAATTAATAGACTGGATTTGCTGATTAC
CTACCTAAACACTAGAAAGGAGGAGATGGAAAGGGAACTTCAGACACCAGGCAGGGCTCAAATTTCTGCC
TACAGGGTCATGCTCTATCAGATTTCAGAAGAAGTGAGCAGATCAGAATTGAGGTCTTTTAAGTTTCTTT
TGCAAGAGGAAATCTCCAAATGCAAACTGGATGATGACATGAACCTGCTGGATATTTTCATAGAGATGGA
GAAGAGGGTCATCCTGGGAGAAGGAAAGTTGGACATCCTGAAAAGAGTCTGTGCCCAAATCAACAAGAGC
CTGCTGAAGATAATCAACGACTATGAAGAATTCAGCAAAGAGAGAAGCAGCAGCCTTGAAGGAAGTCCTG
ATGAATTTTCAAATGGGGAGGAGTTGTGTGGGGTAATGACAATCTCGGACTCTCCAAGAGAACAGGATAG
TGAATCACAGACTTTGGACAAAGTTTACCAAATGAAAAGCAAACCTCGGGGATACTGTCTGATCATCAAC
AATCACAATTTTGCAAAAGCACGGGAGAAAGTGCCCAAACTTCACAGCATTAGGGACAGGAATGGAACAC
ACTTGGATGCAGGGGCTTTGACCACGACCTTTGAAGAGCTTCATTTTGAGATCAAGCCCCACGATGACTG
CACAGTAGAGCAAATCTATGAGATTTTGAAAATCTACCAACTCATGGACCACAGTAACATGGACTGCTTC
ATCTGCTGTATCCTCTCCCATGGAGACAAGGGCATCATCTATGGCACTGATGGACAGGAGGCCCCCATCT
ATGAGCTGACATCTCAGTTCACTGGTTTGAAGTGCCCTTCCCTTGCTGGAAAACCCAAAGTGTTTTTTAT
TCAGGCTTGTCAGGGGGATAACTACCAGAAAGGTATACCTGTTGAGACTGATTCAGAGGAGCAACCCTAT
TTAGAAATGGATTTATCATCACCTCAAACGAGATATATCCCGGATGAGGCTGACTTTCTGCTGGGGATGG
CCACTGTGAATAACTGTGTTTCCTACCGAAACCCTGCAGAGGGAACCTGGTACATCCAGTCACTTTGCCA
GAGCCTGAGAGAGCGATGTCCTCGAGGCGATGATATTCTCACCATCCTGACTGAAGTGAACTATGAAGTA
AGCAACAAGGATGACAAGAAAAACATGGGGAAACAGATGCCTCAGCCTACTTTCACACTAAGAAAAAAAC
TTGTCTTCCCTTCTGATTAAGGATCCACTAGTAACGGCCGCCAGTGTGCTGGAATTCTGCAGATATCCAT
CACACTGGCG
