>Addgene plasmid #11817 | pcDNA3-Casp8 | addgene partial sequence | sequence record 38620 | BGH-rev 5'-TAGAAGGCACAGTCGAGG-3'
CTATAGAATAGGGCCCTCTAGTCACTTGTCGTCATCGTCTTTGTAGTCTCTAGAAGCTTGGATCCTTAAT
CAGAAGGGAAGACAAGTTTTTTTCTTAGTGTGAAAGTAGGCTGAGGCATCTGTTTCCCCATGTTTTTCTT
GTCATCCTTGTTGCTTACTTCATAGTTCACTTCAGTCAGGATGGTGAGAATATCATCGCCTCGAGGACAT
CGCTCTCTCAGGCTCTGGCAAAGTGACTGGATGTACCAGGTTCCCTCTGCAGGGTTTCGGTAGGAAACAC
AGTTATTCACAGTGGCCATCCCCAGCAGAAAGTCAGCCTCATCCGGGATATATCTCGTTTGAGGTGATGA
TAAATCCATTTCTAAATAGGGTTGCTCCTCTGAATCAGTCTCAACAGGTATACCTTTCTGGTAGTTATCC
CCCTGACAAGCCTGAATAAAAAACACTTTGGGTTTTCCAGCAAGGGAAGGGCACTTCAAACCAGTGAACT
GAGATGTCAGCTCATAGATGGGGGCCTCCTGTCCATCAGTGCCATAGATGATGCCCTTGTCTCCATGGGA
GAGGATACAGCAGATGAAGCAGTCCATGTTACTGTGGTCCATGAGTTGGTAGATTTTCAAAATCTCATAG
ATTTGCTCTACTGTGCAGTCATCGTGGGGCTTGATCTCAAAATGAAGCTCTTCAAAGGTCGTGGTCAAAG
CCCCTGCATCCAAGTGTGTTCCATTCCTGTCCCTAATGCTGTGAAGTTTGGGCACTTTCTCCCGTGCTTT
TGCAAAATTGTGATTGTTGATGATCAGACAGTATCCCCGAGGTTTGCTTTTCATTTGGTAAACTTTGTCC
AAAGTCTGTGATTCACTATCCTGTTCTCTTGGAGAGTCCGAGATTGTCATTACCCCACACA
