>Addgene plasmid #11817 | pcDNA3-Casp8 | addgene partial sequence | sequence record 54303 | CMV-F 5'-CGCAAATGGGCGGTAGGCGTG-3'
GAGCTCTCTGGCTACTAGAGAACCCACTGCTTACTGGCTTATCGAAATTAATACGACTCACTATAGGGAG
ACCCAAGCTACCGGTACCATGGACTTCAGCAGAAATCTTTATGATATTGGGGAACAACTGGACAGTGAAG
ATCTGGCCTCCCTCAAGTTCCTGAGCCTGGACTACATTCCGCAAAGGAAGCAAGAACCCATCAAGGATGC
CTTGATGTTATTCCAGAGACTCCAGGAAAAGAGAATGTTGGAGGAAAGCAATCTGTCCTTCCTGAAGGAG
CTGCTCTTCCGAATTAATAGACTGGATTTGCTGATTACCTACCTAAACACTAGAAAGGAGGAGATGGAAA
GGGAACTTCAGACACCAGGCAGGGCTCAAATTTCTGCCTACAGGGTCATGCTCTATCAGATTTCAGAAGA
AGTGAGCAGATCAGAATTGAGGTCTTTTAAGTTTCTTTTGCAAGAGGAAATCTCCAAATGCAAACTGGAT
GATGACATGAACCTGCTGGATATTTTCATAGAGATGGAGAAGAGGGTCATCCTGGGAGAAGGAAAGTTGG
ACATCCTGAAAAGAGTCTGTGCCCAAATCAACAAGAGCCTGCTGAAGATAATCAACGACTATGAAGAATT
CAGCAAAGAGAGAAGCAGCAGCCTTGAAGGAAGTCCTGATGAATTTTCAAATGGGGAGGAGTTGTGTGGG
GTAATGACAATCTCGGACTCTCCAAGAGAACAGGATAGTGAATCACAGACTTTGGACAAAGTTTACCAAA
TGAAAAGCAAACCTCGGGGATACTGTCTGATCATCAACAATCACAATTTTGCAAAAGCACGGGAGAAAGT
GCCCAAACTTCACAGCAT
